>Addgene plasmid #200122 | pQC.Flip-nluc(LgBiT1-8)CP[TEV] | addgene full sequence | sequence record 392914 | Addgene NGS Result
GGCCATTGCATACGTTGTATCCATATCATAATATGTACATTTATATTGGCTCATGTCCAACATTACCGCC
ATGTTGACATTGATTATTGACTAGTTATTAATAGTAATCAATTACGGGGTCATTAGTTCATAGCCCATAT
ATGGAGTTCCGCGTTACATAACTTACGGTAAATGGCCCGCCTGGCTGACCGCCCAACGACCCCCGCCCAT
TGACGTCAATAATGACGTATGTTCCCATAGTAACGCCAATAGGGACTTTCCATTGACGTCAATGGGTGGA
GTATTTACGGTAAACTGCCCACTTGGCAGTACATCAAGTGTATCATATGCCAAGTACGCCCCCTATTGAC
GTCAATGACGGTAAATGGCCCGCCTGGCATTATGCCCAGTACATGACCTTATGGGACTTTCCTACTTGGC
AGTACATCTACGTATTAGTCATCGCTATTACCATGGTGATGCGGTTTTGGCAGTACATCAATGGGCGTGG
ATAGCGGTTTGACTCACGGGGATTTCCAAGTCTCCACCCCATTGACGTCAATGGGAGTTTGTTTTGGCAC
CAAAATCAACGGGACTTTCCAAAATGTCGTAACAACTCCGCCCCATTGACGCAAATGGGCGGTAGGCGTG
TACGGTGGGAGGTCTATATAAGCAGAGCTCAATAAAAGAGCCCACAACCCCTCACTCGGCGCGCCAGTCT
TCCGATAGACTGCGTCGCCCGGGTACCCGTATTCCCAATAAAGCCTCTTGCTGTTTGCATCCGAATCGTG
GTCTCGCTGTTCCTTGGGAGGGTCTCCTCTGAGTGATTGACTACCCACGACGGGGGTCTTTCATTTGGGG
GCTCGTCCGGGATTTGGAGACCCCTGCCCAGGGACCACCGACCCACCACCGGGAGGTAAGCTGGCCAGCA
ACTTATCTGTGTCTGTCCGATTGTCTAGTGTCTATGTTTGATGTTATGCGCCTGCGTCTGTACTAGTTAG
CTAACTAGCTCTGTATCTGGCGGACCCGTGGTGGAACTGACGAGTTCTGAACACCCGGCCGCAACCCTGG
GAGACGTCCCAGGGACTTTGGGGGCCGTTTTTGTGGCCCGACCTGAGGAAGGGAGTCGATGTGGAATCCG
ACCCCGTCAGGATATGTGGTTCTGGTAGGAGACGAGAACCTAAAACAGTTCCCGCCTCCGTCTGAATTTT
TGCTTTCGGTTTGGAACCGAAGCCGCGCGTCTTGTCTGCTGCAGCGCTGCAGCATCGTTCTGTGTTGTCT
CTGTCTGACTGTGTTTCTGTATTTGTCTGAAAATTAGGGCCAGACTGTTACCACTCCCTTAAGTTTGACC
TTAGGTCACTGGAAAGATGTCGAGCGGATCGCTCACAACCAGTCGGTAGATGTCAAGAAGAGACGTTGGG
TTACCTTCTGCTCTGCAGAATGGCCAACCTTTAACGTCGGATGGCCGCGAGACGGCACCTTTAACCGAGA
CCTCATCACCCAGGTTAAGATCAAGGTCTTTTCACCTGGCCCGCATGGACACCCAGACCAGGTCCCCTAC
ATCGTGACCTGGGAAGCCTTGGCTTTTGACCCCCCTCCCTGGGTCAAGCCCTTTGTACACCCTAAGCCTC
CGCCTCCTCTTCCTCCATCCGCCCCGTCTCTCCCCCTTGAACCTCCTCGTTCGACCCCGCCTCGATCCTC
CCTTTATCCAGCCCTCACTCCTTCTCTAGGCGCCGGAATTGAAGATCTGGGGGATCGATCCTCTAGAGTC
CGTTACATAACTTACGGTAAATGGCCCGCCTGGCTGACCGCCCAACGACCCCCGCCCATTGACGTCAATA
ATGACGTATGTTCCCATAGTAACGCCAATAGGGACTTTCCATTGACGTCAATGGGTGGAGTATTTACGGT
AAACTGCCCACTTGGCAGTACATCAAGTGTATCATATGCCAAGTACGCCCCCTATTGACGTCAATGACGG
TAAATGGCCCGCCTGGCATTATGCCCAGTACATGACCTTATGGGACTTTCCTACTTGGCAGTACATCTAC
GTATTAGTCATCGCTATTACCATGGTGATGCGGTTTTGGCAGTACATCAATGGGCGTGGATAGCGGTTTG
ACTCACGGGGATTTCCAAGTCTCCACCCCATTGACGTCAATGGGAGTTTGTTTTGGCACCAAAATCAACG
GGACTTTCCAAAATGTCGTAACAACTCCGCCCCATTGACGCAAATGGGCGGTAGGCGTGTACGGTGGGAG
GTCTATATAAGCAGAGCTCGTTTAGTGAACCGTCAGATCGCCTGGAGACGCCATCCACGCTGTTTTGACC
TCCATAGAAGACACCGGGACCGATCCAGCCTCCGCGGCCGGGAACGGTGCATTGGAACGGACCTGCAGGA
ATTGATCCGCGGCCGCACCGGTAGGCCTCGTACGCTTAATTAACGGCCACCATGGGCTCCCTGCTGTTCC
GAGTAACCATCAACGGCGGCGGTGGAGGCTCCGGGGGAGGCGGGTCTGGCGGAGGGGGAAGTGGCGGTGG
TGGCTCTGAAGTTAGCGCTCTGGAAAAAGAAGTGTCTGCACTCGAGAAAGAAGTAAGTGCCCTTGAGAAG
GAGGTGTCCGCACTCGAGAAGGAGGTCAGCGCCCTGGAAAAGGAAAAGGTGAGTGGGTGGCGACTTTTCA
AAAAAATCTCCGGATCCTCAGAAAACCTGTACTTTCAGTCCAAGGTGTCCGCCCTGAAGGAAAAAGTAAG
CGCACTGAAAGAAAAGGTGAGCGCGCTGAAGGAGAAAGTGAGCGCCCTGAAAGAGAAAGTCTCTGCCCTT
AAGGAGGAATTCGAGGGCAGAGGAAGTCTGCTAACATGCGGTGACGTCGAGGAGAATCCTGGCCCAAAGC
TTGCCACCATGGTTTTCACATTGGAAGACTTCGTGGGTGACTGGGAGCAGACTGCCGCGTACAACTTGGA
TCAAGTTCTGGAGCAAGGTGGAGTAAGCTCCCTCCTGCAAAACCTTGCGGTAAGCGTTACTCCCATCCAA
AGGATCGTAAGGTCCGGGGAAAATGCTCTCAAAATAGATATACACGTTATCATACCTTACGAAGGGCTGT
CTGCCGATCAGATGGCTCAAATAGAAGAAGTTTTCAAAGTAGTCTACCCCGTGGACGATCATCATTTTAA
GGTGATTCTCCCTTATGGGACCCTCGTTATCGACGGGGTTACACCTAATATGCTCAATTACTTCGGAAGG
CCATATGAAGGAATAGCTGTTTTCGATGGTAAAAAGATTACGGTCACCGGCACTCTCTGGAATGGGAATA
AGATAATAGATGAGAGACTGATAACGCCAGACGGCGAAAACCTGTACTTTCAGTCCCAATTGGGAGGCAG
CGAAGTGGCTTGCAAGAACTGGTTCAGTAGCTTAAGCCACTTTGTGATCCACCTTAATTCTCACGGCTTT
CCGCCTGAGGTTGAAGAGCAAGCCGCCGGTACATTGCCTATGTCCTGCGCACAAGAAAGCGGTATGGACC
GGCACCCAGCCGCTTGTGCTTCAGCTCGCATCAACGTCGGCGGCCGCTCTAGAGAGGGCAGAGGAAGTCT
GCTAACATGCGGTGACGTCGAGGAGAATCCTGGCCCAGAATTGATGGTGAGCAAGGGCGAGGAGGATAAC
ATGGCCATCATCAAGGAGTTCATGCGCTTCAAGGTGCACATGGAGGGCTCCGTGAACGGCCACGAGTTCG
AGATCGAGGGCGAGGGCGAGGGCCGCCCCTACGAGGGCACCCAGACCGCCAAGCTGAAGGTGACCAAGGG
TGGCCCCCTGCCCTTCGCCTGGGACATCCTGTCCCCTCAGTTCATGTACGGCTCCAAGGCCTACGTGAAG
CACCCCGCCGACATCCCCGACTACTTGAAGCTGTCCTTCCCCGAGGGCTTCAAGTGGGAGCGCGTGATGA
ACTTCGAGGACGGCGGCGTGGTGACCGTGACCCAGGACTCCTCCCTGCAGGACGGCGAGTTCATCTACAA
GGTGAAGCTGCGCGGCACCAACTTCCCCTCCGACGGCCCCGTAATGCAGAAGAAGACCATGGGCTGGGAG
GCCTCCTCCGAGCGGATGTACCCCGAGGACGGCGCCCTGAAGGGCGAGATCAAGCAGAGGCTGAAGCTGA
AGGACGGCGGCCACTACGACGCTGAGGTCAAGACCACCTACAAGGCCAAGAAGCCCGTGCAGCTGCCCGG
CGCCTACAACGTCAACATCAAGTTGGACATCACCTCCCACAACGAGGACTACACCATCGTGGAACAGTAC
GAACGCGCCGAGGGCCGCCACTCCACCGGCGGCATGGACGAGCTGTACAAGTAACCGCCCCCCCCCTCCC
CCCCCCCTAACGTTACTGGCCGAAGCCGCTTGGAATAAGGCCGGTGTGCGTTTGTCTATATGTTATTTTC
CACCATATTGCCGTCTTTTGGCAATGTGAGGGCCCGGAAACCTGGCCCTGTCTTCTTGACGAGCATTCCT
AGGGGTCTTTCCCCTCTCGCCAAAGGAATGCAAGGTCTGTTGAATGTCGTGAAGGAAGCAGTTCCTCTGG
AAGCTTCTTGAAGACAAACAACGTCTGTAGCGACCCTTTGCAGGCAGCGGAACCCCCCACCTGGCGACAG
GTGCCTCTGCGGCCAAAAGCCACGTGTATAAGATACACCTGCAAAGGCGGCACAACCCCAGTGCCACGTT
GTGAGTTGGATAGTTGTGGAAAGAGTCAAATGGCTCTCCTCAAGCGTATTCAACAAGGGGCTGAAGGATG
CCCAGAAGGTACCCCATTGTATGGGATCTGATCTGGGGCCTCGGTGCACATGCTTTACATGTGTTTAGTC
GAGGTTAAAAAAACGTCTAGGCCCCCCGAACCACGGGGACGTGGTTTTCCTTTGAAAAACACGATGATAA
GCTTGCCACAAGGAGACGACCTTCCATGACCGAGTACAAGCCCACGGTGCGCCTCGCCACCCGCGACGAC
GTCCCCAGGGCCGTACGCACCCTCGCCGCCGCGTTCGCCGACTACCCCGCCACGCGCCACACCGTCGATC
CGGACCGCCACATCGAGCGGGTCACCGAGCTGCAAGAACTCTTCCTCACGCGCGTCGGGCTCGACATCGG
CAAGGTGTGGGTCGCGGACGACGGCGCCGCGGTGGCGGTCTGGACCACGCCGGAGAGCGTCGAAGCGGGG
GCGGTGTTCGCCGAGATCGGCCCGCGCATGGCCGAGTTGAGCGGTTCCCGGCTGGCCGCGCAGCAACAGA
TGGAAGGCCTCCTGGCGCCGCACCGGCCCAAGGAGCCCGCGTGGTTCCTGGCCACCGTCGGAGTCTCGCC
CGACCACCAGGGCAAGGGTCTGGGCAGCGCCGTCGTGCTCCCCGGAGTGGAGGCGGCCGAGCGCGCCGGG
GTGCCCGCCTTCCTGGAGACCTCCGCGCCCCGCAACCTCCCCTTCTACGAGCGGCTCGGCTTCACCGTCA
CCGCCGACGTCGAGGTGCCCGAAGGACCGCGCACCTGGTGCATGACCCGCAAGCCCGGTGCCTGATGCTT
GCAGGCATCTCATGAGTGTGTCTTCCCGTTTTCCGCCTGAGGTCACTGCGTGGATGGAGCGCTGGCGCCT
GCTGCGCGACGGCGAGCTGCTCACCACCCACTCGAGGGCTGCAGCGCTGCAGAGGCCGAGTGCAGAACTG
CTCCAAAGGGACCTCAAGGCTTTCCGAGGGACACTAGGCTGACTCCATCGAGCCAGTGTAGAGATAAGCT
TATCGATTAGTCCAATTTGTTAAAGACAGGATATCAGTGGTCCAGGCTCTAGTTTTGACTCAACAATATC
ACCAGCTGAAGCCTATAGAGTACGAGCCATAGATAAAATAAAAGATTTTATTTAGTCTCCAGAAAAAGGG
GGGAATGAAAGACCCCACCTGTAGGTTTGGCAAGCTAGCTTAAGTAACGCCATTTTGCAAGGCATGGAAA
AATACATAACTGAGAATAGAGAAGTTCAGATCAAGGTCAGGAACAGATGGAACAGGGTCGACCCTAGAGA
ACCATCAGATGTTTCCAGGGTGCCCCAAGGACCTGAAATGACCCTGTGCCTTATTTGAACTAACCAATCA
GTTCGCTTCTCGCTTCTGTTCGCGCGCTTCTGCTCCCCGAGCTCAATAAAAGAGCCCACAACCCCTCACT
CGGGGCGCCAGTCCTCCGATTGACTGAGTCGCCCGGGTACCCGTGTATCCAATAAACCCTCTTGCAGTTG
CATCCGACTTGTGGTCTCGCTGTTCCTTGGGAGGGTCTCCTCTGAGTGATTGACTACCCGTCAGCGGGGG
TCTTTCATTTGGGGGCTCGTCCGGGATCGGGAGACCCCTGCCCAGGGACCACCGACCCACCACCGGGAGG
TAAGCTGGCTGCCTCGCGCGTTTCGGTGATGACGGTGAAAACCTCTGACACATGCAGCTCCCGGAGACGG
TCACAGCTTGTCTGTAAGCGGATGCCGGGAGCAGACAAGCCCGTCAGGGCGCGTCAGCGGGTGTTGGCGG
GTGTCGGGGCGCAGCCATGACCCAGTCACGTAGCGATAGCGGAGTGTAGATCCGGCTGTGGAATGTGTGT
CAGTTAGGGTGTGGAAAGTCCCCAGGCTCCCCAGCAGGCAGAAGTATGCAAAGCATGCATCTCAATTAGT
CAGCAACCAGGTGTGGAAAGTCCCCAGGCTCCCCAGCAGGCAGAAGTATGCAAAGCATGCATCTCAATTA
GTCAGCAACCATAGTCCCGCCCCTAACTCCGCCCATCCCGCCCCTAACTCCGCCCAGTTCCGCCCATTCT
CCGCCCCATGGCTGACTAATTTTTTTTATTTATGCAGAGGCCGAGGCCGCCTCGGCCTCTGAGCTATTCC
AGAAGTAGTGAGGAGGCTTTTTTGGAGGCCTAGGCTTTTGCAAAAAGCTTACTGGCTTAACTATGCGGCA
TCAGAGCAGATTGTACTGAGAGTGCACCATATGCGGTGTGAAATACCGCACAGATGCGTAAGGAGAAAAT
ACCGCATCAGGCGCTCTTCCGCTTCCTCGCTCACTGACTCGCTGCGCTCGGTCGTTCGGCTGCGGCGAGC
GGTATCAGCTCACTCAAAGGCGGTAATACGGTTATCCACAGAATCAGGGGATAACGCAGGAAAGAACATG
TGAGCAAAAGGCCAGCAAAAGGCCAGGAACCGTAAAAAGGCCGCGTTGCTGGCGTTTTTCCATAGGCTCC
GCCCCCCTGACGAGCATCACAAAAATCGACGCTCAAGTCAGAGGTGGCGAAACCCGACAGGACTATAAAG
ATACCAGGCGTTTCCCCCTGGAAGCTCCCTCGTGCGCTCTCCTGTTCCGACCCTGCCGCTTACCGGATAC
CTGTCCGCCTTTCTCCCTTCGGGAAGCGTGGCGCTTTCTCATAGCTCACGCTGTAGGTATCTCAGTTCGG
TGTAGGTCGTTCGCTCCAAGCTGGGCTGTGTGCACGAACCCCCCGTTCAGCCCGACCGCTGCGCCTTATC
CGGTAACTATCGTCTTGAGTCCAACCCGGTAAGACACGACTTATCGCCACTGGCAGCAGCCACTGGTAAC
AGGATTAGCAGAGCGAGGTATGTAGGCGGTGCTACAGAGTTCTTGAAGTGGTGGCCTAACTACGGCTACA
CTAGAAGGACAGTATTTGGTATCTGCGCTCTGCTGAAGCCAGTTACCTTCGGAAAAAGAGTTGGTAGCTC
TTGATCCGGCAAACAAACCACCGCTGGTAGCGGTGGTTTTTTTGTTTGCAAGCAGCAGATTACGCGCAGA
AAAAAAGGATCTCAAGAAGATCCTTTGATCTTTTCTACGGGGTCTGACGCTCAGTGGAACGAAAACTCAC
GTTAAGGGATTTTGGTCATGAGATTATCAAAAAGGATCTTCACCTAGATCCTTTTAAATTAAAAATGAAG
TTTTAAATCAATCTAAAGTATATATGAGTAAACTTGGTCTGACAGTTACCAATGCTTAATCAGTGAGGCA
CCTATCTCAGCGATCTGTCTATTTCGTTCATCCATAGTTGCCTGACTCCCCGTCGTGTAGATAACTACGA
TACGGGAGGGCTTACCATCTGGCCCCAGTGCTGCAATGATACCGCGAGACCCACGCTCACCGGCTCCAGA
TTTATCAGCAATAAACCAGCCAGCCGGAAGGGCCGAGCGCAGAAGTGGTCCTGCAACTTTATCCGCCTCC
ATCCAGTCTATTAATTGTTGCCGGGAAGCTAGAGTAAGTAGTTCGCCAGTTAATAGTTTGCGCAACGTTG
TTGCCATTGCTGCAGGCATCGTGGTGTCACGCTCGTCGTTTGGTATGGCTTCATTCAGCTCCGGTTCCCA
ACGATCAAGGCGAGTTACATGATCCCCCATGTTGTGCAAAAAAGCGGTTAGCTCCTTCGGTCCTCCGATC
GTTGTCAGAAGTAAGTTGGCCGCAGTGTTATCACTCATGGTTATGGCAGCACTGCATAATTCTCTTACTG
TCATGCCATCCGTAAGATGCTTTTCTGTGACTGGTGAGTACTCAACCAAGTCATTCTGAGAATAGTGTAT
GCGGCGACCGAGTTGCTCTTGCCCGGCGTCAACACGGGATAATACCGCGCCACATAGCAGAACTTTAAAA
GTGCTCATCATTGGAAAACGTTCTTCGGGGCGAAAACTCTCAAGGATCTTACCGCTGTTGAGATCCAGTT
CGATGTAACCCACTCGTGCACCCAACTGATCTTCAGCATCTTTTACTTTCACCAGCGTTTCTGGGTGAGC
AAAAACAGGAAGGCAAAATGCCGCAAAAAAGGGAATAAGGGCGACACGGAAATGTTGAATACTCATACTC
TTCCTTTTTCAATATTATTGAAGCATTTATCAGGGTTATTGTCTCATGAGCGGATACATATTTGAATGTA
TTTAGAAAAATAAACAAATAGGGGTTCCGCGCACATTTCCCCGAAAAGTGCCACCTGACGTCTAAGAAAC
CATTATTATCATGACATTAACCTATAAAAATAGGCGTATCACGAGGCCCTTTCGTCTTCAAGAATTAGCT
T
Features (pLannotate 1.2.2; 24 found; start..end, strand, type, name):
     76..455     +  enhancer       CMV enhancer: human cytomegalovirus immediate early enhancer
    456..659     +  promoter       CMV promoter: human cytomegalovirus (CMV) immediate early promoter
    660..835     +  LTR            5' LTR (truncated): truncated long terminal repeat from Moloney murine sarcoma virus
    957..1231    +  misc_feature   MESV Ψ (fragment): packaging signal of murine embryonic stem cell virus
   1298..1714    +  CDS            gag (truncated): truncated Moloney murine leukemia virus (MMLV) gag gene lacking the start codon
   1751..2054    +  enhancer       CMV enhancer: human cytomegalovirus immediate early enhancer
   2055..2258    +  promoter       CMV promoter: human cytomegalovirus (CMV) immediate early promoter
   2435..2466    +  CDS            Nluc (fragment): NanoLuc® luciferase human codon-optimized
   2873..3337    +  CDS            LUCI_OPLGR (fragment): Experimental evidence at protein level: Swiss-Prot protein existence level 1. Catalytic subunit of oplophorus-luciferin 2-monooxygenase. Oxidoreductase that converts coelenterazine (the oplophorus luciferin) to coelenteramide under emission of blue light with a maximum at 454 nm. Is also active with bisdeoxycoelenterazine. From Oplophorus gracilirostris (Luminous shrimp).
   3368..3415    +  CDS            hCL1: non-ORF yeast peptide conferring ubiquitin-dependent degradation human codon-optimized
   3410..3538    +  CDS            Odc1 (fragment): DCOR_MOUSE - Also known as Odc. Experimental evidence at protein level: Swiss-Prot protein existence level 1. Catalyzes the first and rate-limiting step of polyamine biosynthesis that converts ornithine into putrescine, which is the precursor for the polyamines, spermidine and spermine. Polyamines are essential for cell proliferation and are implicated in cellular processes, ranging from DNA replication to apoptosis. From Mus musculus (Mouse).
   3614..4321    +  CDS            mCherry: mCherry is a basic (constitutively fluorescent) red fluorescent protein published in 2004, derived from Discosoma sp.. It is reported to be a very rapidly-maturing monomer with low acid sensitivity.
   4438..4900    +  misc_feature   IRES: internal ribosome entry site (IRES) of the encephalomyocarditis virus (EMCV)
   4926..5525    +  CDS            PuroR (fragment): puromycin N-acetyltransferase; pac from Streptomyces; confers resistance to puromycin
   5638..5709    +  CDS            Mos (fragment): MOS_MOUSE - Experimental evidence at transcript level: Swiss-Prot protein existence level 2. From Mus musculus (Mouse).
   5742..5842    +  CDS            env (fragment): murine leukemia virus gPr80 envelope polyprotein precursor; env; proteolytically cleaved into gp70SU and p15TM subunits
   5884..6309    +  LTR            3' LTR (ΔU3): self-inactivating 3' long terminal repeat (LTR) from Moloney murine leukemia virus
   6378..6418    +  CDS            rop (fragment): Rop protein, which maintains plasmids at low copy number; rop
   6520..6558    +  misc_feature   bom (fragment): basis of mobility region from pBR322
   6575..6904    +  promoter       SV40 promoter: SV40 enhancer and early promoter
   6910..7011    +  misc_feature   bom (fragment): basis of mobility region from pBR322
   7197..7785    -  rep_origin     ori: high-copy-number ColE1/pMB1/pBR322/pUC origin of replication
   7956..8816    -  CDS            AmpR: β-lactamase; bla; confers resistance to ampicillin, carbenicillin, and related antibiotics
   8817..8921    -  promoter       AmpR promoter: bla
