[The description below was written by a language model from this plasmid's Addgene catalogue record and pLannotate feature annotations shown in this document.]
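Description:
pQC.Flip-nluc(LgBiT1-8)CP[TEV] is a self-inactivating gammaretroviral expression vector built on the pQCxIP backbone, intended for delivering a luminescent protease biosensor into mammalian cells. In bacteria it is maintained through a high-copy ColE1/pUC-type origin and selected with ampicillin via the β-lactamase gene. The viral portion begins with a hybrid CMV enhancer/promoter fused to a truncated 5' LTR, which drives production of genomic RNA in packaging cells. This is followed by a Ψ packaging signal and a truncated gag segment lacking its start codon, and it ends in a ΔU3 3' LTR. Because the U3 deletion is copied to both LTRs during reverse transcription, the integrated provirus lacks LTR promoter activity and payload expression depends on the internal CMV promoter.

That internal promoter drives a single transcript of synthetic origin. Its first open reading frame carries NanoLuc-derived sequences, annotated as a short Nluc fragment and a larger Oplophorus luciferase fragment. This is consistent with the rearranged, circularly permuted design suggested by the name, in which "[TEV]" presumably denotes a TEV protease cleavage site, although no such site is annotated in the feature table. Downstream lie hCL1 and mouse ornithine decarboxylase (PEST-type) degron sequences, which would be expected to shorten the reporter's half-life. The record states that a T2A peptide links the reporter to mCherry, giving a separate red fluorescent marker of transduced cells; the T2A is not annotated separately. An EMCV IRES then allows translation of puromycin N-acetyltransferase for selecting stable transductants. According to the record, the construct serves to express a protease reporter, from work on NanoLuc-based biosensors for detecting apoptosis and SARS-CoV-2 infection.
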