Addgene plasmid #200122: pQC.Flip-nluc(LgBiT1-8)CP[TEV]
Purpose: Retroviral expression of Flip-nluc(LgBiT1-8)CP[TEV] protease reporter and T2A mCherry in mammalian cells
Depositing lab: Eiji Morita. Depositing organization: Hirosaki University. Publication: A highly sensitive NanoLuc-based protease biosensor for detecting apoptosis and SARS-CoV-2 infection. Arakawa M, Yoshida A, Okamura S, Ebina H, Morita E. Sci Rep. 2023 Jan 31;13(1):1753. doi: 10.1038/s41598-023-28984-4. PubMed 36720982.
Backbone
  Vector backbone: pQCxIP
  Backbone size w/o insert (bp): 7138
  Vector type: Mammalian Expression, Retroviral
  Selectable markers: Puromycin
Growth in bacteria
  Bacterial resistance: Ampicillin, 100 μg/mL
  Growth temperature: 37°C
  Growth strain: NEB Stable
  Copy number: Unknown
Gene/Insert
  Gene/Insert name: Flip-nluc(LgBiT1-8)CP[TEV] T2A mCherry
  Species: Synthetic
  Insert size (bp): 1893
  Promoter: CMV
  Cloning method: Gibson Cloning
Terms and licenses: Academic/Nonprofit Terms; Industry Terms: Not Available to Industry
How to cite: pQC.Flip-nluc(LgBiT1-8)CP[TEV] was a gift from Eiji Morita (Addgene plasmid # 200122 ; http://n2t.net/addgene:200122 ; RRID:Addgene_200122)
